Addgene plasmid #175329: pH6HTC_FAM98A-Halo
Purpose: Production of HaloTag fusion protein
Depositing lab: Claudia Kutter. Depositing organization: Karolinska Institutet. Publication: Large-scale identification of RBP-RNA interactions by RAPseq refines essentials of post-transcriptional gene regulation. Atanasoai I, Papavasileiou S, Preiß N, Kutter C. bioRxiv 2021.11.08.467743 10.1101/2021.11.08.467743.
Backbone
  Vector backbone: pH6HTC_minus_cer-region
  Vector type: Bacterial Expression ; Cell Free Expression
Growth in bacteria
  Bacterial resistance: Ampicillin, 100 μg/mL
  Growth temperature: 37°C
  Growth strain: DH5alpha
  Copy number: High Copy
Gene/Insert
  Gene/Insert name: FAM98A
  Species: H. sapiens (human)
  Entrez Gene: FAM98A
  Tag / fusion protein: HaloTag-6xHis (C terminal on backbone)
  Cloning method: Gibson Cloning
Terms and licenses: Academic/Nonprofit Terms; Industry Terms: Not Available to Industry
Depositor comments: Please visit https://doi.org/10.1101/2021.11.08.467743 for bioRxiv preprint.
How to cite: pH6HTC_FAM98A-Halo was a gift from Claudia Kutter (Addgene plasmid # 175329 ; http://n2t.net/addgene:175329 ; RRID:Addgene_175329)
