[The description below was written by a language model from this plasmid's Addgene catalogue record and pLannotate feature annotations shown in this document.]
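Description:
pH6HTC_FAM98A-Halo is a 4,992-nt bacterial and cell-free expression plasmid built on a pH6HTC backbone from which the cer region has been removed. It is maintained in E. coli through a high-copy ColE1/pUC-type origin of replication and selected with ampicillin through a β-lactamase (AmpR) gene driven by its own bla promoter. The rrnB T1 and T2 terminators lie upstream of the expression cassette, where they would insulate it from read-through transcription. The annotation also picks up a short AmpR promoter fragment and a small reverse-strand fragment of the Tn5 transposase gene. These appear to be backbone remnants rather than functional elements.

The payload is the human FAM98A coding sequence, inserted by Gibson cloning downstream of a T7 promoter and followed by a T7 terminator, so transcription depends on T7 RNA polymerase supplied by an appropriate expression strain or an in vitro transcription/translation system. FAM98A is followed on the same strand by a TEV protease recognition site and then HaloTag, a modified bacterial dehalogenase that forms covalent bonds with chloroalkane ligands. The catalogue entry describes the C-terminal tag as HaloTag-6xHis, although the His tag is not separately annotated in the feature table. This layout allows the fusion protein to be captured covalently on chloroalkane-functionalised resin or surfaces, or purified by metal affinity, and the TEV site allows FAM98A to be released from the tags.

The stated purpose is production of HaloTag fusion protein. The associated publication concerns large-scale identification of RNA-binding protein–RNA interactions, which suggests the fusion serves as an immobilisable bait in such assays.
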