Features (pLannotate 1.2.2; 12 found; start..end, strand, type, name):
     37..64      +  terminator     rrnB T2 terminator: transcription terminator T2 from the E. coli rrnB gene
     83..126     +  promoter       AmpR promoter (fragment): bla
    146..164     +  promoter       T7 promoter: promoter for bacteriophage T7 RNA polymerase
    217..1770    +  CDS            FAM98A: FA98A_HUMAN - Experimental evidence at protein level: Swiss-Prot protein existence level 1. Positively stimulates PRMT1-induced protein arginine methylation (PubMed:28040436). Involved in skeletal homeostasis (By similarity). Positively regulates lysosome peripheral distribution and ruffled border formation in osteoclasts (By similarity). Promotes colorectal cancer cell malignancy (PubMed:28040436). From Homo sapiens (Human).
   1783..1803    +  CDS            TEV site: tobacco etch virus (TEV) protease recognition and cleavage site
   1819..2702    +  CDS            HaloTag® (fragment): modified bacterial dehalogenase that forms covalent bonds with chloroalkane derivatives
   2746..2793    +  terminator     T7 terminator: transcription terminator for bacteriophage T7 RNA polymerase
   2803..2979    -  CDS            tnpA (fragment): TN5P_ECOLX - Also known as tnp. Experimental evidence at protein level: Swiss-Prot protein existence level 1. Mediates transposition of transposon Tn5 by a 'cut and paste' mechanism. First, the monomeric transposase binds the 19 bp inverted DNA repeats flanking the transposon. Then, dimerization of the DNA- bound transposase creates a synaptic DNA complex. After nicking of the first DNA strand, excision of the transposon proceeds through a series of intermediates. The transposase then mediates the insertion of the transposon at a new site by strand transfer. The activity of the wild- type tran
   3022..3126    +  promoter       AmpR promoter: bla
   3127..3987    +  CDS            AmpR: β-lactamase; bla; confers resistance to ampicillin, carbenicillin, and related antibiotics
   4145..4733    -  rep_origin     ori: high-copy-number ColE1/pMB1/pBR322/pUC origin of replication
   4851..4937    +  terminator     rrnB T1 terminator: Escherichia coli rrnB; transcription terminator T1 from the E. coli rrnB gene
>Addgene plasmid #175329 | pH6HTC_FAM98A-Halo | addgene full sequence | sequence record 345583 | Addgene NGS Result
GACGCCCGCCATAAACTGCCAGGCATCAAATTAAGCAGAAGGCCATCCTGACGGATGGCCTTTTTGCGTT
TCTACAAACTCTTTTGTTTATTTTTCTAAATACATTCAAATATGTATCCGCTCATGGATCTCGATCCCGC
GAAATTAATACGACTCACTATAGGGTATTTTAACTTTACTAAGGAGCGATCGCTTCCGAATTCCTACCGC
GGATATATGGAGTGTGACCTCATGGAGACTGACATCTTGGAGTCGTTGGAAGATCTAGGTTACAAGGGCC
CATTGTTGGAAGATGGAGCGCTCTCTCAGGCAGTCTCTGCTGGAGCCAGTTCCCCCGAGTTTACCAAACT
CTGTGCTTGGCTGGTGTCTGAATTAAGAGTGCTCTGTAAACTAGAGGAAAACGTGCAAGCAACTAACAGT
CCGAGTGAAGCTGAAGAATTCCAGCTTGAGGTGAGTGGGCTACTAGGGGAGATGAACTGCCCGTATCTTT
CACTGACATCTGGGGATGTGACCAAGCGCCTTCTCATTCAGAAGAACTGCCTCCTCTTGCTCACATACCT
CATCTCAGAACTAGAAGCTGCCAGAATGCTCTGTGTGAATGCTCCTCCAAAAAAAGCTCAAGAAGGAGGC
GGTAGTGAGGTCTTTCAAGAGTTGAAAGGCATATGTATTGCTCTAGGAATGTCCAAACCTCCAGCCAATA
TAACTATGTTCCAATTCTTCAGCGGGATTGAAAAAAAATTAAAGGAAACATTAGCAAAAGTTCCACCTAA
TCATGTGGGAAAGCCTTTACTGAAGAAGCCAATGGGACCAGCCCACTGGGAAAAGATAGAAGCAATTAAC
CAAGCCATAGCCAATGAATATGAAGTCCGGAGAAAGCTGCTAATAAAACGTTTGGATGTCACTGTACAAT
CCTTTGGCTGGTCTGACAGAGCTAAGAGCCAGACAGAAAAATTAGCCAAGGTTTACCAGCCGAAACGTTC
AGTCTTATCCCCTAAAACTACTATTTCTGTTGCCCATCTTTTGGCTGCAAGGCAGGACTTGTCAAAGATT
TTAAGGACAAGCAGCGGCTCTATAAGAGAAAAGACTGCCTGTGCCATCAATAAGGTGTTGATGGGCAGGG
TGCCTGACAGAGGTGGTAGACCCAATGAAATCGAACCTCCACCCCCAGAGATGCCACCGTGGCAGAAGAG
GCAAGATGGCCCCCAGCAGCAAACAGGAGGCCGAGGAGGAGGGAGAGGTGGCTATGAACATTCCTCATAC
GGAGGACGAGGAGGTCATGAACAAGGAGGCGGGAGAGGTGGACGTGGTGGCTATGACCATGGTGGCCGAG
GGGGAGGAAGAGGAAATAAGCATCAAGGAGGCTGGACAGATGGAGGGAGTGGTGGAGGAGGTGGCTACCA
AGATGGTGGTTATCGAGATTCAGGTTTCCAGCCAGGTGGCTATCATGGTGGCCACAGCAGTGGTGGCTAT
CAAGGCGGAGGTTATGGTGGCTTCCAAACATCTTCTTCATATACAGGAAGTGGATACCAGGGTGGTGGCT
ACCAGCAGGACAATAGATACCAAGATGGCGGGCACCATGGTGATCGTGGTGGTGGTCGTGGTGGGCGAGG
TGGTCGTGGAGGCCGAGGTGGTCGTGCAGGCCAGGGAGGAGGCTGGGGAGGAAGAGGGAGCCAGAATTAT
CACCAAGGGGGTCAATTTGAACAGCATTTCCAGCATGGAGGTTATCAGTATAATCATTCTGGATTTGGAC
AGGGAAGACATTACACTAGTGGGCCAACCACTGAGGATCTGTACTTTCAGAGCGATAACGATGGATCCGA
AATCGGTACTGGCTTTCCATTCGACCCCCATTATGTGGAAGTCCTGGGCGAGCGCATGCACTACGTCGAT
GTTGGTCCGCGCGATGGCACCCCTGTGCTGTTCCTGCACGGTAACCCGACCTCCTCCTACGTGTGGCGCA
ACATCATCCCGCATGTTGCACCGACCCATCGCTGCATTGCTCCAGACCTGATCGGTATGGGCAAATCCGA
CAAACCAGACCTGGGTTATTTCTTCGACGACCACGTCCGCTTCATGGATGCCTTCATCGAAGCCCTGGGT
CTGGAAGAGGTCGTCCTGGTCATTCACGACTGGGGCTCCGCTCTGGGTTTCCACTGGGCCAAGCGCAATC
CAGAGCGCGTCAAAGGTATTGCATTTATGGAGTTCATCCGCCCTATCCCGACCTGGGACGAATGGCCAGA
ATTTGCCCGCGAGACCTTCCAGGCCTTCCGCACCACCGACGTCGGCCGCAAGCTGATCATCGATCAGAAC
GTTTTTATCGAGGGTACGCTGCCGATGGGTGTCGTCCGCCCGCTGACTGAAGTCGAGATGGACCATTACC
GCGAGCCGTTCCTGAATCCTGTTGACCGCGAGCCACTGTGGCGCTTCCCAAACGAGCTGCCAATCGCCGG
TGAGCCAGCGAACATCGTCGCGCTGGTCGAAGAATACATGGACTGGCTGCACCAGTCCCCTGTCCCGAAG
CTGCTGTTCTGGGGCACCCCAGGCGTTCTGATCCCACCGGCCGAAGCCGCTCGCCTGGCCAAAAGCCTGC
CTAACTGCAAGGCTGTGGACATCGGCCCGGGTCTGAATCTGCTGCAAGAAGACAACCCGGACCTGATCGG
CAGCGAGATCGCGCGCTGGCTGTCTACTCTGGAGATTTCCGGTCATCATCACCATCACCACTAATAGTCA
ACCGCTGAGCAATAACTAGCATAACCCCTTGGGGCCTCTAAACGGGTCTTGAGGGGTTTTTTGCTGAAAG
GAGGAACTATATCCGGTTCGCTTGCTGTCCATAAAACCGCCCAGTCTAGCTATCGCCATGTAAGCCCACT
GCAAGCTACCTGCTTTCTCTTTGCGCTTGCGTTTTCCCTTGTCCAGATAGCCCAGTAGCTGACATTCATC
CGGGGTCAGCACCGTTTCTGCGGACTGGCTTTCTACGTAATGGTTTCTTAGACGTCAGGTGGCACTTTTC
GGGGAAATGTGCGCGGAACCCCTATTTGTTTATTTTTCTAAATACATTCAAATATGTATCCGCTCATGAG
ACAATAACCCTGATAAATGCTTCAATAATATTGAAAAAGGAAGAGTATGAGTATTCAACATTTCCGTGTC
GCCCTTATTCCCTTTTTTGCGGCATTTTGCCTTCCTGTTTTTGCTCACCCAGAAACGCTGGTGAAAGTAA
AAGATGCTGAAGATCAGTTGGGTGCACGAGTGGGTTACATCGAACTGGATCTCAACAGCGGTAAGATCCT
TGAGAGTTTTCGCCCCGAAGAACGTTTTCCAATGATGAGCACTTTCAAAGTTCTGCTATGTGGCGCGGTA
TTATCCCGTATTGACGCCGGGCAAGAGCAACTCGGTCGCCGCATACACTATTCTCAGAATGACTTGGTTG
AGTACTCACCAGTCACAGAAAAGCATCTTACGGATGGCATGACAGTAAGAGAATTATGCAGTGCTGCCAT
AACCATGAGTGATAACACTGCGGCCAACTTACTTCTGACAACTATCGGAGGACCGAAGGAGCTAACCGCT
TTTTTGCACAACATGGGGGATCATGTAACTCGCCTTGATCGTTGGGAACCGGAGCTGAATGAAGCCATAC
CAAACGACGAGCGTGACACCACGATGCCTGTAGCAATGGCAACAACGTTGCGCAAACTATTAACTGGCGA
ACTACTTACTCTAGCTTCCCGGCAACAATTAATAGACTGGATGGAGGCGGATAAAGTTGCAGGACCACTT
CTGCGCTCGGCCCTTCCGGCTGGCTGGTTTATTGCTGATAAATCTGGAGCCGGTGAGCGTGGGTCTCGCG
GTATCATTGCAGCACTGGGGCCAGATGGTAAGCCCTCCCGTATCGTAGTTATCTACACGACGGGGAGTCA
GGCAACTATGGATGAACGAAATAGACAGATCGCTGAGATAGGTGCCTCACTGATTAAGCATTGGTAATTC
GAAATGACCGACCAAGCGACGCCCAACCGGTATCAGCTCACTCAAAGGCGGTAATACGGTTATCCACAGA
ATCAGGGGATAACGCAGGAAAGAACATGTGAGCAAAAGGCCAGCAAAAGGCCAGGAACCGTAAAAAGGCC
GCGTTGCTGGCGTTTTTCCATAGGCTCCGCCCCCCTGACGAGCATCACAAAAATCGACGCTCAAGTCAGA
GGTGGCGAAACCCGACAGGACTATAAAGATACCAGGCGTTTCCCCCTGGAAGCTCCCTCGTGCGCTCTCC
TGTTCCGACCCTGCCGCTTACCGGATACCTGTCCGCCTTTCTCCCTTCGGGAAGCGTGGCGCTTTCTCAT
AGCTCACGCTGTAGGTATCTCAGTTCGGTGTAGGTCGTTCGCTCCAAGCTGGGCTGTGTGCACGAACCCC
CCGTTCAGCCCGACCGCTGCGCCTTATCCGGTAACTATCGTCTTGAGTCCAACCCGGTAAGACACGACTT
ATCGCCACTGGCAGCAGCCACTGGTAACAGGATTAGCAGAGCGAGGTATGTAGGCGGTGCTACAGAGTTC
TTGAAGTGGTGGCCTAACTACGGCTACACTAGAAGGACAGTATTTGGTATCTGCGCTCTGCTGAAGCCAG
TTACCTTCGGAAAAAGAGTTGGTAGCTCTTGATCCGGCAAACAAACCACCGCTGGTAGCGGTGGTTTTTT
TGTTTGCAAGCAGCAGATTACGCGCAGAAAAAAAGGATTTCAAGAAGATCCTTTGATCTTTTCTACGGGG
TCTGACGCTCAGTGGAACGAAAACTCACGTTAAGGGCATATGATGGTAGTGTGGGGTCTCCCCATGCGAG
AGTAGGGAACTGCCAGGCATCAAATAAAACGAAAGGCTCAGTCGAAAGACTGGGCCTTTCGTTTTATCTG
TTGTTTGTCGGTGAACGCTCTCCTGAGTAGGACAAATCCGCCGGGAGCGGATTTGAACGTTGCGAAGCAA
CGGCCCGGAGGGTGGCGGGCAG
